Addgene plasmid #80425: pDNR-SpCas9
Purpose: Used for in vitro transcription of SpCas9 mRNA.
Depositing lab: Sara Howden & Melissa Little. Depositing organization: Murdoch Children's Research Institute. Publication: A Cas9 Variant for Efficient Generation of Indel-Free Knockin or Gene-Corrected Human Pluripotent Stem Cells. Howden SE, McColl B, Glaser A, Vadolas J, Petrou S, Little MH, Elefanty AG, Stanley EG. Stem Cell Reports. 2016 Sep 13;7(3):508-17. doi: 10.1016/j.stemcr.2016.07.001. Epub 2016 Aug 4. PubMed 27499201.
Backbone
  Vector backbone: pDNR-Dual
  Backbone manufacturer: Clontech
  Vector type: CRISPR
Growth in bacteria
  Bacterial resistance: Ampicillin, 100 μg/mL
  Growth temperature: 37°C
  Growth strain: DH5alpha
  Growth instructions: May get better pDNA yield if grown at 30 degrees
  Copy number: Low Copy
Gene/Insert
  Gene/Insert name: SpCas9
  Species: S.pyogenes
  Insert size (bp): 4104
  Mutation: codon optimized for human
  Promoter: T7
  Tag / fusion protein: none
  Cloning method: Restriction Enzyme; 5′ cloning site XbaI (destroyed during cloning); 3′ cloning site NsiI (destroyed during cloning)
  Sequencing primers: 5′ taatacgactcactatag
Terms and licenses: Academic/Nonprofit Terms; Industry Terms: Not Available to Industry
How to cite: pDNR-SpCas9 was a gift from Sara Howden & Melissa Little (Addgene plasmid # 80425 ; http://n2t.net/addgene:80425 ; RRID:Addgene_80425)
