[The description below was written by a language model from this plasmid's Addgene catalogue record and pLannotate feature annotations shown in this document.]
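Description:
pDNR-SpCas9 is a 9.8 kb bacterial plasmid built on the Clontech pDNR-Dual donor backbone and catalogued as a CRISPR vector. It serves as a template for in vitro transcription of Streptococcus pyogenes Cas9 mRNA. The payload is a 4,104 bp human codon-optimized SpCas9 open reading frame with no recorded tag or fusion partner. It was inserted by restriction cloning between XbaI and NsiI sites, both of which were destroyed in the process. A bacteriophage T7 promoter sits just upstream of the coding sequence, so T7 RNA polymerase can produce Cas9 transcripts directly from the plasmid. An HSV thymidine kinase polyadenylation signal and a short bGH poly(A) fragment are annotated downstream of the gene. No mammalian promoter is positioned to drive Cas9, which fits its role as a transcription template rather than an expression vector. The associated publication concerns gene correction and knock-in in human pluripotent stem cells, which suggests the transcribed mRNA is intended for delivery into such cells.

The plasmid is propagated in E. coli under ampicillin selection from the AmpR (β-lactamase) cassette. The feature table identifies a ColE1/pUC-type origin, usually considered high copy, although the catalogue entry lists the plasmid as low copy. An f1 origin is also present. Other annotated elements include a loxP site, a chloramphenicol acetyltransferase gene with only a promoter fragment followed by a lambda t0 terminator, the sacB counter-selection gene with its own promoter, and a 6xHN affinity tag sequence. In the parent donor-vector system these would typically support Cre-mediated transfer of inserts into acceptor vectors. They appear to play no part in the stated use of this construct. A small lacZα fragment and a partial SV40 promoter are also annotated.
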