Features (pLannotate 1.2.2; 17 found; start..end, strand, type, name):
     60..95      +  CDS            6xHN: 6x(His-Asn) affinity tag
    131..225     -  terminator     lambda t0 terminator: transcription terminator from phage lambda
    249..905     -  CDS            cat: CAT_ECOLX - Experimental evidence at protein level: Swiss-Prot protein existence level 1. This enzyme is an effector of chloramphenicol resistance in bacteria. From Escherichia coli. This protein is used as a marker in many commonly used cloning vectors, such as pACYC184.
    906..928     -  promoter       cat promoter (fragment): promoter of the E. coli cat gene encoding chloramphenicol acetyltransferase
    934..967     +  protein_bind   loxP: Cre-mediated recombination occurs in the 8-bp core sequence (GCATACAT). Cre recombinase
    982..1427    +  promoter       sacB promoter: sacR; sacB promoter and control region
   1428..2846    +  CDS            sacB: SACB_BACSU - Experimental evidence at protein level: Swiss-Prot protein existence level 1. From Bacillus subtilis (strain 168).
   2917..3021    +  promoter       AmpR promoter: bla
   3022..3882    +  CDS            AmpR: β-lactamase; bla; confers resistance to ampicillin, carbenicillin, and related antibiotics
   4053..4641    +  rep_origin     ori: high-copy-number ColE1/pMB1/pBR322/pUC origin of replication
   4757..4774    -  CDS            lacZα (fragment): LacZα fragment of β-galactosidase; lacZ fragment
   4782..4800    +  promoter       T7 promoter: promoter for bacteriophage T7 RNA polymerase
   4828..8931    +  CDS            cas9: CAS9_STRP1 - Also known as csn1 From Streptococcus pyogenes serotype M1.
   9063..9111    +  polyA_signal   HSV TK poly(A) signal: herpes simplex virus thymidine kinase polyadenylation signal (Cole and Stacy, 1985)
   9202..9218    -  polyA_signal   bGH poly(A) signal (fragment): bovine growth hormone polyadenylation signal
   9313..9741    +  rep_origin     f1 ori (sequence partly withheld): f1 bacteriophage origin of replication; arrow indicates direction of (+) strand synthesis
   9746..9819    +  promoter       SV40 promoter (fragment): SV40 enhancer and early promoter
>Addgene plasmid #80425 | pDNR-SpCas9 | depositor full sequence | sequence record 151442 | pDNR-SpCas9 sequence 9819 bps
GGATCCGCTCGAGAAGCTTTCTAGACCATTCGTTTGGCGCGCGGGCCCAGGTAAGTGGTCATAATCATAA
TCATAATCATAATCATAATCACAACTAGCCTAGGAGATCCTGGTCATGACTAGTGCTTGGATTCTCACCA
ATAAAAAACGCCCGGCGGCAACCGAGCGTTCTGAACAAATCCAGATGGAGTTCTGAGGTCATTACTGGAT
CTATCAACAGGAGTCCAAGCGAGCTCGATATCAAATTACGCCCCGCCCTGCCACTCATCGCAGTACTGTT
GTAATTCATTAAGCATTCTGCCGACATGGAAGCCATCACAAACGGCATGATGAACCTGAATCGCCAGCGG
CATCAGCACCTTGTCGCCTTGCGTATAATATTTGCCCATGGTGAAAACGGGGGCGAAGAAGTTGTCCATA
TTGGCCACGTTTAAATCAAAACTGGTGAAACTCACCCAGGGATTGGCTGAGACGAAAAACATATTCTCAA
TAAACCCTTTAGGGAAATAGGCCAGGTTTTCACCGTAACACGCCACATCTTGCGAATATATGTGTAGAAA
CTGCCGGAAATCGTCGTGGTATTCACTCCAGAGCGATGAAAACGTTTCAGTTTGCTCATGGAAAACGGTG
TAACAAGGGTGAACACTATCCCATATCACCAGCTCACCGTCTTTCATTGCCATACGAAATTCCGGATGAG
CATTCATCAGGCGGGCAAGAATGTGAATAAAGGCCGGATAAAACTTGTGCTTATTTTTCTTTACGGTCTT
TAAAAAGGCCGTAATATCCAGCTGAACGGTCTGGTTATAGGTACATTGAGCAACTGACTGAAATGCCTCA
AAATGTTCTTTACGATGCCATTGGGATATATCAACGGTGGTATATCCAGTGATTTTTTTCTCCATTTTAG
CTTCCTTAGCTCCTGAAAGATCCATAACTTCGTATAGCATACATTATACGAAGTTATGCGGCCGCGACGT
CCACATATACCTGCCGTTCACTATTATTTAGTGAAATGAGATATTATGATATTTTCTGAATTGTGATTAA
AAAGGCAACTTTATGCCCATGCAACAGAAACTATAAAAAATACAGAGAATGAAAAGAAACAGATAGATTT
TTTAGTTCTTTAGGCCCGTAGTCTGCAAATCCTTTTATGATTTTCTATCAAACAAAAGAGGAAAATAGAC
CAGTTGCAATCCAAACGAGAGTCTAATAGAATGAGGTCGAAAAGTAAATCGCGCGGGTTTGTTACTGATA
AAGCAGGCAAGACCTAAAATGTGTAAAGGGCAAAGTGTATACTTTGGCGTCACCCCTTACATATTTTAGG
TCTTTTTTTATTGTGCGTAACTAACTTGCCATCTTCAAACAGGAGGGCTGGAAGAAGCAGACCGCTAACA
CAGTACATAAAAAAGGAGACATGAACGATGAACATCAAAAAGTTTGCAAAACAAGCAACAGTATTAACCT
TTACTACCGCACTGCTGGCAGGAGGCGCAACTCAAGCGTTTGCGAAAGAAACGAACCAAAAGCCATATAA
GGAAACATACGGCATTTCCCATATTACACGCCATGATATGCTGCAAATCCCTGAACAGCAAAAAAATGAA
AAATATCAAGTTCCTGAGTTCGATTCGTCCACAATTAAAAATATCTCTTCTGCAAAAGGCCTGGACGTTT
GGGACAGCTGGCCATTACAAAACGCTGACGGCACTGTCGCAAACTATCACGGCTACCACATCGTCTTTGC
ATTAGCCGGAGATCCTAAAAATGCGGATGACACATCGATTTACATGTTCTATCAAAAAGTCGGCGAAACT
TCTATTGACAGCTGGAAAAACGCTGGCCGCGTCTTTAAAGACAGCGACAAATTCGATGCAAATGATTCTA
TCCTAAAAGACCAAACACAAGAATGGTCAGGTTCAGCCACATTTACATCTGACGGAAAAATCCGTTTATT
CTACACTGATTTCTCCGGTAAACATTACGGCAAACAAACACTGACAACTGCACAAGTTAACGTATCAGCA
TCAGACAGCTCTTTGAACATCAACGGTGTAGAGGATTATAAATCAATCTTTGACGGTGACGGAAAAACGT
ATCAAAATGTACAGCAGTTCATCGATGAAGGCAACTACAGCTCAGGCGACAACCATACGCTGAGAGATCC
TCACTACGTAGAAGATAAAGGCCACAAATACTTAGTATTTGAAGCAAACACTGGAACTGAAGATGGCTAC
CAAGGCGAAGAATCTTTATTTAACAAAGCATACTATGGCAAAAGCACATCATTCTTCCGTCAAGAAAGTC
AAAAACTTCTGCAAAGCGATAAAAAACGCACGGCTGAGTTAGCAAACGGCGCTCTCGGTATGATTGAGCT
AAACGATGATTACACACTGAAAAAAGTGATGAAACCGCTGATTGCATCTAACACAGTAACAGATGAAATT
GAACGCGCGAACGTCTTTAAAATGAACGGCAAATGGTACCTGTTCACTGACTCCCGCGGATCAAAAATGA
CGATTGACGGCATTACGTCTAACGATATTTACATGCTTGGTTATGTTTCTAATTCTTTAACTGGCCCATA
CAAGCCGCTGAACAAAACTGGCCTTGTGTTAAAAATGGATCTTGATCCTAACGATGTAACCTTTACTTAC
TCACACTTCGCTGTACCTCAAGCGAAAGGAAACAATGTCGTGATTACAAGCTATATGACAAACAGAGGAT
TCTACGCAGACAAACAATCAACGTTTGCGCCTAGCTTCCTGCTGAACATCAAAGGCAAGAAAACATCTGT
TGTCAAAGACAGCATCCTTGAACAAGGACAATTAACAGTTAACAAATAAAAACGCAAAAGAAAATGCCGA
TATCCTATTGGCATTGACGTCAGGTGGCACTTTTCGGGGAAATGTGCGCGGAACCCCTATTTGTTTATTT
TTCTAAATACATTCAAATATGTATCCGCTCATGAGACAATAACCCTGATAAATGCTTCAATAATATTGAA
AAAGGAAGAGTATGAGTATTCAACATTTCCGTGTCGCCCTTATTCCCTTTTTTGCGGCATTTTGCCTTCC
TGTTTTTGCTCACCCAGAAACGCTGGTGAAAGTAAAAGATGCTGAAGATCAGTTGGGTGCACGAGTGGGT
TACATCGAACTGGATCTCAACAGCGGTAAGATCCTTGAGAGTTTTCGCCCCGAAGAACGTTTTCCAATGA
TGAGCACTTTTAAAGTTCTGCTATGTGGCGCGGTATTATCCCGTATTGACGCCGGGCAAGAGCAACTCGG
TCGCCGCATACACTATTCTCAGAATGACTTGGTTGAGTACTCACCAGTCACAGAAAAGCATCTTACGGAT
GGCATGACAGTAAGAGAATTATGCAGTGCTGCCATAACCATGAGTGATAACACTGCGGCCAACTTACTTC
TGACAACGATCGGAGGACCGAAGGAGCTAACCGCTTTTTTGCACAACATGGGGGATCATGTAACTCGCCT
TGATCGTTGGGAACCGGAGCTGAATGAAGCCATACCAAACGACGAGCGTGACACCACGATGCCTGTAGCA
ATGGCAACAACGTTGCGCAAACTATTAACTGGCGAACTACTTACTCTAGCTTCCCGGCAACAATTAATAG
ACTGGATGGAGGCGGATAAAGTTGCAGGACCACTTCTGCGCTCGGCCCTTCCGGCTGGCTGGTTTATTGC
TGATAAATCTGGAGCCGGTGAGCGTGGGTCTCGCGGTATCATTGCAGCACTGGGGCCAGATGGTAAGCCC
TCCCGTATCGTAGTTATCTACACGACGGGGAGTCAGGCAACTATGGATGAACGAAATAGACAGATCGCTG
AGATAGGTGCCTCACTGATTAAGCATTGGTAACTGTCAGACCAAGTTTACTCATATATACTTTAGATTGA
TTTAAAACTTCATTTTTAATTTAAAAGGATCTAGGTGAAGATCCTTTTTGATAATCTCATGACCAAAATC
CCTTAACGTGAGTTTTCGTTCCACTGAGCGTCAGACCCCGTAGAAAAGATCAAAGGATCTTCTTGAGATC
CTTTTTTTCTGCGCGTAATCTGCTGCTTGCAAACAAAAAAACCACCGCTACCAGCGGTGGTTTGTTTGCC
GGATCAAGAGCTACCAACTCTTTTTCCGAAGGTAACTGGCTTCAGCAGAGCGCAGATACCAAATACTGTT
CTTCTAGTGTAGCCGTAGTTAGGCCACCACTTCAAGAACTCTGTAGCACCGCCTACATACCTCGCTCTGC
TAATCCTGTTACCAGTGGCTGCTGCCAGTGGCGATAAGTCGTGTCTTACCGGGTTGGACTCAAGACGATA
GTTACCGGATAAGGCGCAGCGGTCGGGCTGAACGGGGGGTTCGTGCACACAGCCCAGCTTGGAGCGAACG
ACCTACACCGAACTGAGATACCTACAGCGTGAGCTATGAGAAAGCGCCACGCTTCCCGAAGGGAGAAAGG
CGGACAGGTATCCGGTAAGCGGCAGGGTCGGAACAGGAGAGCGCACGAGGGAGCTTCCAGGGGGAAACGC
CTGGTATCTTTATAGTCCTGTCGGGTTTCGCCACCTCTGACTTGAGCGTCGATTTTTGTGATGCTCGTCA
GGGGGGCGGAGCCTATGGAAAAACGCCAGCAACGCGGCCTTTTTACGGTTCCTGGCCTTTTGCTGGCCTT
TTGCTCACATGTTCTTTCCTGCGTTATCCCCTGATTCTGTGGATAACCGTATTACCGCCTTACGCGTGTA
AAACGACGGCCAGTAGATCTGTAATACGACTCACTATAGGGCGCTAGAGGATCGAACCCTTGCCACCATG
GACAAGAAGTACTCCATTGGGCTCGATATCGGCACAAACAGCGTCGGCTGGGCCGTCATTACGGACGAGT
ACAAGGTGCCGAGCAAAAAATTCAAAGTTCTGGGCAATACCGATCGCCACAGCATAAAGAAGAACCTCAT
TGGCGCCCTCCTGTTCGACTCCGGGGAGACGGCCGAAGCCACGCGGCTCAAAAGAACAGCACGGCGCAGA
TATACCCGCAGAAAGAATCGGATCTGCTACCTGCAGGAGATCTTTAGTAATGAGATGGCTAAGGTGGATG
ACTCTTTCTTCCATAGGCTGGAGGAGTCCTTTTTGGTGGAGGAGGATAAAAAGCACGAGCGCCACCCAAT
CTTTGGCAATATCGTGGACGAGGTGGCGTACCATGAAAAGTACCCAACCATATATCATCTGAGGAAGAAG
CTTGTAGACAGTACTGATAAGGCTGACTTGCGGTTGATCTATCTCGCGCTGGCGCATATGATCAAATTTC
GGGGACACTTCCTCATCGAGGGGGACCTGAACCCAGACAACAGCGATGTCGACAAACTCTTTATCCAACT
GGTTCAGACTTACAATCAGCTTTTCGAAGAGAACCCGATCAACGCATCCGGAGTTGACGCCAAAGCAATC
CTGAGCGCTAGGCTGTCCAAATCCCGGCGGCTCGAAAACCTCATCGCACAGCTCCCTGGGGAGAAGAAGA
ACGGCCTGTTTGGTAATCTTATCGCCCTGTCACTCGGGCTGACCCCCAACTTTAAATCTAACTTCGACCT
GGCCGAAGATGCCAAGCTTCAACTGAGCAAAGACACCTACGATGATGATCTCGACAATCTGCTGGCCCAG
ATCGGCGACCAGTACGCAGACCTTTTTTTGGCGGCAAAGAACCTGTCAGACGCCATTCTGCTGAGTGATA
TTCTGCGAGTGAACACGGAGATCACCAAAGCTCCGCTGAGCGCTAGTATGATCAAGCGCTATGATGAGCA
CCACCAAGACTTGACTTTGCTGAAGGCCCTTGTCAGACAGCAACTGCCTGAGAAGTACAAGGAAATTTTC
TTCGATCAGTCTAAAAATGGCTACGCCGGATACATTGACGGCGGAGCAAGCCAGGAGGAATTTTACAAAT
TTATTAAGCCCATCTTGGAAAAAATGGACGGCACCGAGGAGCTGCTGGTAAAGCTTAACAGAGAAGATCT
GTTGCGCAAACAGCGCACTTTCGACAATGGAAGCATCCCCCACCAGATTCACCTGGGCGAACTGCACGCT
ATCCTCAGGCGGCAAGAGGATTTCTACCCCTTTTTGAAAGATAACAGGGAAAAGATTGAGAAAATCCTCA
CATTTCGGATACCCTACTATGTAGGCCCCCTCGCCCGGGGAAATTCCAGATTCGCGTGGATGACTCGCAA
ATCAGAAGAGACCATCACTCCCTGGAACTTCGAGGAAGTCGTGGATAAGGGGGCCTCTGCCCAGTCCTTC
ATCGAAAGGATGACTAACTTTGATAAAAATCTGCCTAACGAAAAGGTGCTTCCTAAACACTCTCTGCTGT
ACGAGTACTTCACAGTTTATAACGAGCTCACCAAGGTCAAATACGTCACAGAAGGGATGAGAAAGCCAGC
ATTCCTGTCTGGAGAGCAGAAGAAAGCTATCGTGGACCTCCTCTTCAAGACGAACCGGAAAGTTACCGTG
AAACAGCTCAAAGAAGACTATTTCAAAAAGATTGAATGTTTCGACTCTGTTGAAATCAGCGGAGTGGAGG
ATCGCTTCAACGCATCCCTGGGAACGTATCACGATCTCCTGAAAATCATTAAAGACAAGGACTTCCTGGA
CAATGAGGAGAACGAGGACATTCTTGAGGACATTGTCCTCACCCTTACGTTGTTTGAAGATAGGGAGATG
ATTGAAGAACGCTTGAAAACTTACGCTCATCTCTTCGACGACAAAGTCATGAAACAGCTCAAGAGGCGCC
GATATACAGGATGGGGGCGGCTGTCAAGAAAACTGATCAATGGGATCCGAGACAAGCAGAGTGGAAAGAC
AATCCTGGATTTTCTTAAGTCCGATGGATTTGCCAACCGGAACTTCATGCAGTTGATCCATGATGACTCT
CTCACCTTTAAGGAGGACATCCAGAAAGCACAAGTTTCTGGCCAGGGGGACAGTCTTCACGAGCACATCG
CTAATCTTGCAGGTAGCCCAGCTATCAAAAAGGGAATACTGCAGACCGTTAAGGTCGTGGATGAACTCGT
CAAAGTAATGGGAAGGCATAAGCCCGAGAATATCGTTATCGAGATGGCCCGAGAGAACCAAACTACCCAG
AAGGGACAGAAGAACAGTAGGGAAAGGATGAAGAGGATTGAAGAGGGTATAAAAGAACTGGGGTCCCAAA
TCCTTAAGGAACACCCAGTTGAAAACACCCAGCTTCAGAATGAGAAGCTCTACCTGTACTACCTGCAGAA
CGGCAGGGACATGTACGTGGATCAGGAACTGGACATCAATCGGCTCTCCGACTACGACGTGGATCATATC
GTGCCCCAGTCTTTTCTCAAAGATGATTCTATTGATAATAAAGTGTTGACAAGATCCGATAAAAATAGAG
GGAAGAGTGATAACGTCCCCTCAGAAGAAGTTGTCAAGAAAATGAAAAATTATTGGCGGCAGCTGCTGAA
CGCCAAACTGATCACACAACGGAAGTTCGATAATCTGACTAAGGCTGAACGAGGTGGCCTGTCTGAGTTG
GATAAAGCCGGCTTCATCAAAAGGCAGCTTGTTGAGACACGCCAGATCACCAAGCACGTGGCCCAAATTC
TCGATTCACGCATGAACACCAAGTACGATGAAAATGACAAACTGATTCGAGAGGTGAAAGTTATTACTCT
GAAGTCTAAGCTGGTCTCAGATTTCAGAAAGGACTTTCAGTTTTATAAGGTGAGAGAGATCAACAATTAC
CACCATGCGCATGATGCCTACCTGAATGCAGTGGTAGGCACTGCACTTATCAAAAAATATCCCAAGCTTG
AATCTGAATTTGTTTACGGAGACTATAAAGTGTACGATGTTAGGAAAATGATCGCAAAGTCTGAGCAGGA
AATAGGCAAGGCCACCGCTAAGTACTTCTTTTACAGCAATATTATGAATTTTTTCAAGACCGAGATTACA
CTGGCCAATGGAGAGATTCGGAAGCGACCACTTATCGAAACAAACGGAGAAACAGGAGAAATCGTGTGGG
ACAAGGGTAGGGATTTCGCGACAGTCCGGAAGGTCCTGTCCATGCCGCAGGTGAACATCGTTAAAAAGAC
CGAAGTACAGACCGGAGGCTTCTCCAAGGAAAGTATCCTCCCGAAAAGGAACAGCGACAAGCTGATCGCA
CGCAAAAAAGATTGGGACCCCAAGAAATACGGCGGATTCGATTCTCCTACAGTCGCTTACAGTGTACTGG
TTGTGGCCAAAGTGGAGAAAGGGAAGTCTAAAAAACTCAAAAGCGTCAAGGAACTGCTGGGCATCACAAT
CATGGAGCGATCAAGCTTCGAAAAAAACCCCATCGACTTTCTCGAGGCGAAAGGATATAAAGAGGTCAAA
AAAGACCTCATCATTAAGCTTCCCAAGTACTCTCTCTTTGAGCTTGAAAACGGCCGGAAACGAATGCTCG
CTAGTGCGGGCGAGCTGCAGAAAGGTAACGAGCTGGCACTGCCCTCTAAATACGTTAATTTCTTGTATCT
GGCCAGCCACTATGAAAAGCTCAAAGGGTCTCCCGAAGATAATGAGCAGAAGCAGCTGTTCGTGGAACAA
CACAAACACTACCTTGATGAGATCATCGAGCAAATAAGCGAATTCTCCAAAAGAGTGATCCTCGCCGACG
CTAACCTCGATAAGGTGCTTTCTGCTTACAATAAGCACAGGGATAAGCCCATCAGGGAGCAGGCAGAAAA
CATTATCCACTTGTTTACTCTGACCAACTTGGGCGCGCCTGCAGCCTTCAAGTACTTCGACACCACCATA
GACAGAAAGCGGTACACCTCTACAAAGGAGGTCCTGGACGCCACACTGATTCATCAGTCAATTACGGGGC
TCTATGAAACAAGAATCGACCTCTCTCAGCTCGGTGGAGACAGCAGGGCTGACCCCAAGAAGAAGAGGAA
GGTGTGAAAGGGTTCGATCCCTACCGGTTAGTAATGAGTTTAAACGGGGGAGGCTAACTGAAACACGGAA
GGAGACAATACCGGAAGGAACCCGCGCTATGACGGCAATAAAAAGACAGAATAAAACGCACGGGTGTTGG
GTCGTTTGTTCATAAACGCGGGGTTCGGTCCCAGGGCTGGCACTCTGTCGATACCCCACCGAGACCCCAT
TGGGGCCAATACGCCCGCGTTTCTTCCTTTTCCCCACCCCACCCCCCAAGTTCGGGTGAAGGCCCAGGGC
TCGCAGCCAACGTCGGGGCGGCAGGCCCTGCCATAGCAGATCTGCGCAGCTGGGGCTCTAGGGGGTATCC
CC
[124 nt withheld, positions 9313-9436]
C
[32 nt withheld, positions 9438-9469]
CA
[57 nt withheld, positions 9472-9528]
A
[49 nt withheld, positions 9530-9578]
CCTTTGACGTTGGAGTCCACGTTCTTT
[37 nt withheld, positions 9606-9642]
ACCCTATCTCGGTCTATTCTTTTGATTTATAAGGGATTTTGGGGATTTCGGCCTATTGGTTAAAAAATGA
GCTGATTTAACAAAAATTTAACGCGAATTAATTCTGTGGAATGTGTGTCAGTTAGGGTGTGGAAAGTCCC
CAGGCTCCCCAGCAGGCAGAAGTATGCAAAGCATGCA
