>Addgene plasmid #80425 | pDNR-SpCas9 | addgene partial sequence | sequence record 156691 | M13-F20 5'-TGTAAAACGACGGCCAGT-3'
TATAGGGCGCTAGAGGATCGAACCCTTGCCACCATGGACAAGAAGTACTCCATTGGGCTCGATATCGGCA
CAAACAGCGTCGGCTGGGCCGTCATTACGGACGAGTACAAGGTGCCGAGCAAAAAATTCAAAGTTCTGGG
CAATACCGATCGCCACAGCATAAAGAAGAACCTCATTGGCGCCCTCCTGTTCGACTCCGGGGAGACGGCC
GAAGCCACGCGGCTCAAAAGAACAGCACGGCGCAGATATACCCGCAGAAAGAATCGGATCTGCTACCTGC
AGGAGATCTTTAGTAATGAGATGGCTAAGGTGGATGACTCTTTCTTCCATAGGCTGGAGGAGTCCTTTTT
GGTGGAGGAGGATAAAAAGCACGAGCGCCACCCAATCTTTGGCAATATCGTGGACGAGGTGGCGTACCAT
GAAAAGTACCCAACCATATATCATCTGAGGAAGAAGCTTGTAGACAGTACTGATAAGGCTGACTTGCGGT
TGATCTATCTCGCGCTGGCGCATATGATCAAATTTCGGGGACACTTCCTCATCGAGGGGGACCTGAACCC
AGACAACAGCGATGTCGACAAACTCTTTATCCAACTGGTTCAGACTTACAATCAGCTTTTCGAAGAGAAC
CCGATCAACGCATCCGGAGTTGACGCCAAAGCAATCCTGAGCGCTAGGCTGTCCAAATCCCGGCGGCTCG
AAAACCTCATCGCACAGCTCCCTGGGGAGAAGAAGAACGGCCTGTTTGGTAATCTTATCGCCCTGTCACT
CGGGCTGACCCCCAACTTTAAATCTAACTTCGACCTGGCCGAAGATGCCAAGCTTCAACTGAGCAAAGAC
ACCTACGATGATGATCTCGACAATCTGCTGGCCCAGATCGGCGACCAGTACGCAGACCTTTTTTTGGCGG
CAAAGAACCTGTCAGACGCCATTCTGCTGAGTGATATTCTGCGAGTGAACACGGAGATCACCAAAGCTCC
GCTGAGCGCTAGTATGATCAAGCGCTATGATGAGCACCACCAAGACTTGACTTTGCTGAAGGCCCTTGTC
AGACAGCAACTGCCTGAGAAGTACAAGGAAATTTTCTTCGATCAGTCTAAAAA
