>Addgene plasmid #80425 | pDNR-SpCas9 | addgene partial sequence | sequence record 156712 | TK-pA-R 5'-ttgtctccttccgtgtttca-3'
GTTTAAACTCATTACTAACCGGTAGGGATCGAACCCTTTCACACCTTCCTCTTCTTCTTGGGGTCAGCCC
TGCTGTCTCCACCGAGCTGAGAGAGGTCGATTCTTGTTTCATAGAGCCCCGTAATTGACTGATGAATCAG
TGTGGCGTCCAGGACCTCCTTTGTAGAGGTGTACCGCTTTCTGTCTATGGTGGTGTCGAAGTACTTGAAG
GCTGCAGGCGCGCCCAAGTTGGTCAGAGTAAACAAGTGGATAATGTTTTCTGCCTGCTCCCTGATGGGCT
TATCCCTGTGCTTATTGTAAGCAGAAAGCACCTTATCGAGGTTAGCGTCGGCGAGGATCACTCTTTTGGA
GAATTCGCTTATTTGCTCGATGATCTCATCAAGGTAGTGTTTGTGTTGTTCCACGAACAGCTGCTTCTGC
TCATTATCTTCGGGAGACCCTTTGAGCTTTTCATAGTGGCTGGCCAGATACAAGAAATTAACGTATTTAG
AGGGCAGTGCCAGCTCGTTACCTTTCTGCAGCTCGCCCGCACTAGCGAGCATTCGTTTCCGGCCGTTTTC
AAGCTCAAAGAGAGAGTACTTGGGAAGCTTAATGATGAGGTCTTTTTTGACCTCTTTATATCCTTTCGCC
TCGAGAAAGTCGATGGGGTTTTTTTCGAAGCTTGATCGCTCCATGATTGTGATGCCCAGCAGTTCCTTGA
CGCTTTTGAGTTTTTTAGACTTCCCTTTCTCCACTTTGGCCACAACCAGTACACTGTAAGCGACTGTAGG
AGAATCGAATCCGCCGTATTTCTTGGGGTCCCAATCTTTTTTGCGTGCGATCAGCTTGTCGCTGTTCCTT
TTCGGGAGGATACTTTCCTTGGAGAAGCCTCCGGTCTGTACTTCGGTCTTTTTAACGATGTTCACCTGCG
GCATGGACAGGACCTTCCGGACTGTCGCGAAATCCCTACCCTTGTCCCACACGATTTCTCCTGTTTCTCC
GTTTGTTTCGATAAGTGGTCGCTTCCGAATCTCTCCATTGGCCAGTGTAATCTCGGTCTTGAAAAA
